Addgene plasmid #107656: Pgr_porcupine-1
Purpose: In situ hybridization and RNAi studies in planarians
Depositing lab: Alejandro Sánchez. Depositing organization: Stowers Institute for Medical Research. Publication: Hands-On Classroom Activities for Exploring Regeneration and Stem Cell Biology with Planarians. Accorsi A, Williams MM, Ross EJ, Robb SMC, Elliott SA, Tu KC, Sanchez Alvarado A. The American Biology Teacher 79(3):208-223. Mar 2017. 10.1525/abt.2017.79.3.208.
Backbone
  Vector backbone: pPR-T4P
  Backbone size w/o insert (bp): 2636
  Vector type: RNAi ; In situ hybridization
Growth in bacteria
  Bacterial resistance: Kanamycin, 50 μg/mL
  Growth temperature: 37°C
  Growth strain: DH5alpha
  Copy number: Unknown
Gene/Insert
  Gene/Insert name: porcupine-1
  Species: Phagocata gracilis
  Insert size (bp): 1436
  Cloning method: Ligation Independent Cloning
Terms and licenses: Academic/Nonprofit Terms; Industry Terms: Not Available to Industry
How to cite: Pgr_porcupine-1 was a gift from Alejandro Sánchez (Addgene plasmid # 107656 ; http://n2t.net/addgene:107656 ; RRID:Addgene_107656)
