[The description below was written by a language model from this plasmid's Addgene catalogue record and pLannotate feature annotations shown in this document.]
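Description:
Pgr_porcupine-1 is a small bacterial plasmid built on the pPR-T4P backbone, a vector designed for producing RNA from a cloned planarian gene fragment for both RNA interference and in situ hybridization. It carries a fragment of porcupine-1 from the planarian Phagocata gracilis, listed as 1,436 bp and inserted by ligation-independent cloning. The plasmid is propagated in E. coli using a high-copy ColE1/pUC-type origin and selected with kanamycin through the aph(3')-Ia (KanR) gene. Short remnants of lacI, lacZα and a pBluescript-type multiple cloning site, along with rrnB T1 and T2 terminators, are backbone leftovers rather than functional payload.

The key design feature is the arrangement of bacteriophage T7 elements around the cloning site. The annotated sequence shows a forward-facing T7 promoter upstream of the unannotated region that presumably holds the insert, and a reverse-facing T7 promoter on the far side, each backed by an outward-lying T7 terminator. This convergent arrangement lets both strands of the insert be transcribed by T7 RNA polymerase, yielding complementary transcripts that anneal into double-stranded RNA for gene knockdown. A third T7 promoter lies just beyond the downstream terminator. The same insert can serve as a template for riboprobes to detect porcupine-1 expression, although the table annotates no other phage promoters, so how single-strand-specific probes are made is not evident from the record.

The sequenced record is 3,786 nt, somewhat shorter than the sum of the listed backbone (2,636 bp) and insert sizes, and the gap between the flanking T7 promoters is also smaller than the stated insert length, so the catalogue sizes should be treated as approximate. The plasmid was deposited in connection with classroom activities exploring planarian regeneration and stem cell biology.
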