Features (pLannotate 1.2.2; 12 found; start..end, strand, type, name):
     24..71      -  terminator     T7 terminator: transcription terminator for bacteriophage T7 RNA polymerase
     76..94      +  promoter       T7 promoter: promoter for bacteriophage T7 RNA polymerase
    128..174     +  misc_feature   MCS (fragment): pBluescript multiple cloning site
   1416..1434    -  promoter       T7 promoter: promoter for bacteriophage T7 RNA polymerase
   1441..1484    +  terminator     T7 terminator (fragment): transcription terminator for bacteriophage T7 RNA polymerase
   1492..1510    -  promoter       T7 promoter: promoter for bacteriophage T7 RNA polymerase
   1644..2453    +  CDS            KanR: aminoglycoside phosphotransferase; aph(3')-Ia; confers resistance to kanamycin in bacteria or G418 (Geneticin®) in eukaryotes
   2600..3188    +  rep_origin     ori: high-copy-number ColE1/pMB1/pBR322/pUC origin of replication
   3371..3463    +  CDS            lacI (fragment): lac repressor; lacI; The lac repressor binds to the lac operator to inhibit transcription in E. coli. This inhibition can be relieved by adding lactose or isopropyl-β-D-thiogalactopyranoside (IPTG).
   3518..3545    -  terminator     rrnB T2 terminator: transcription terminator T2 from the E. coli rrnB gene
   3677..3720    +  terminator     rrnB T1 terminator: Escherichia coli rrnB; transcription terminator T1 from the E. coli rrnB gene
   3767..17      -  CDS            lacZα (fragment) (across the origin): LacZα fragment of β-galactosidase; lacZ fragment
>Addgene plasmid #107656 | Pgr_porcupine-1 | addgene full sequence | sequence record 209323 | Addgene NGS Result
GTAAAACGACGGCCAGTCTTAAGCAAAAAACCCCTCAAGACCCGTTTAGAGGCCCCAAGGGGTTATGCTA
GGAAGTAATACGACTCACTATAGGGAGACCGGCAGATCTGATATCATCGATGAATTCGAGCTCCACCGCG
GTGGCGGCCGCTCTAGAACTAGTGGATCCACCGGTTCCATGGCTAGCGGCATTACCATCCCGTATTCTTC
CAGCAGGCTTAGCCGCTCATCTTGTCACATTTTGGAGCTTAGGTTTTATGGGAGTGGTACATATGTATCG
CATACATTTTGATTATGGTGGCTATACAATGGACATTTCAGGCCCAGTAATGATTCAAACTCAGAAGTTG
ACAAGTCTTGCTTTCAATTTACTTGATGGATGGAGACTTAATCACGGCTATACTTTACCTCAAAAGAAGC
ACGAAACTCATGCAGTAAAGGAACTTCCAAATGCTGTTAATTATTTTAGTTATCTTATGTATTTCCATGG
TATACAGGCAGGACCTTTTACATTTTACAACGAGTACAGAGAATACCTAACAGGATATGACATTAAAGCA
ATACCATGTGCCAAAAAGCAAATAAGAGCAGCTTTATGCTTATCGATTATTCATGGTTTACTTACAGCAT
ATGTTGCACCTCAATTCCCTTATATTTTTATATACAGTACAGACTATCAACGAATGCATATGAGTCGCCG
AATCGTATTTACAATGATTTCTTTTTTCCTTGTGCGTCAAAAATATTATTTTGCTTGGTCTATTTCTGAA
GCAGCATCACTTAGTGCGGGTCTTGGCTACAGTGGCAAGACTAAAAACATGGAAAACGACTGGTCACGTA
TTAAGAATTATGATTTTATGGCTATTGAAAGTGGTAGTTGTTTGAAAGTAATTGGAGATGGATGGAATAT
GTCAACAACTAGGTGGCTTCGAGAACTCGTATATGAGAGATCACCTCTATTCTGTCGAACATTATTAGTA
TTTGCAACAAGTGCATTCTGGCATGGATTCTATCCCGGTTATTACTTAATGTTTGGAACCTTTGCAATTT
TTACCTTCTGCGCAAGAACTGTACGTAAGCATGTTAGACCTTTATTTATGACTAATCCAGTAACATTTCA
ACTATATCACGTAATAACAAAAATTATAACTAATTTAGCACTTAATTATGGTCAGGCGCCATTTTATTTA
TTAGAATTCCAAACTGCACTCTTATTTTGGAAACCGTATTATTTTTTTGGACACGTCATTGCAATATCTA
TAATATTAATGTTCCAAGTTCGACCAATTATCAATGATAAAGTAGGACAAATTAATTTCAATCTCACAAA
GAAAGCTAACTTAAATTTTTTACTTCTAAAGGAACGTCTGCTGTTAAAACCGGGTAGAATTGGCCGGGCC
CGGTACCCAATTCGCCCTATAGTGAGTCGTATTACTTCCACATAACCCCTTGGGGCCTCTAAACGGGTCT
TGAGGGGTTTTTTGAGGATCCCCTATAGTGAGTCGTATTACATGGTCATAGCTGTTTCCTGGCAGCTCTG
GCCCGTGTCTCAAAATCTCTGATGTTACATTGCACAAGATAAAAATATATCATCATGAACAATAAAACTG
TCTGCTTACATAAACAGTAATACAAGGGGTGTTATGAGCCATATTCAACGGGAAACGTCGAGGCCGCGAT
TAAATTCCAACATGGATGCTGATTTATATGGGTATAAATGGGCTCGCGATAATGTCGGGCAATCAGGTGC
GACAATCTATCGCTTGTATGGGAAGCCCGATGCGCCAGAGTTGTTTCTGAAACATGGCAAAGGTAGCGTT
GCCAATGATGTTACAGATGAGATGGTCAGACTAAACTGGCTGACGGAATTTATGCCTCTTCCGACCATCA
AGCATTTTATCCGTACTCCTGATGATGCATGGTTACTCACCACTGCGATCCCCGGAAAAACAGCATTCCA
GGTATTAGAAGAATATCCTGATTCAGGTGAAAATATTGTTGATGCGCTGGCAGTGTTCCTGCGCCGGTTG
CATTCGATTCCTGTTTGTAATTGTCCTTTTAACAGCGATCGCGTATTTCGTCTCGCTCAGGCGCAATCAC
GAATGAATAACGGTTTGGTTGATGCGAGTGATTTTGATGACGAGCGTAATGGCTGGCCTGTTGAACAAGT
CTGGAAAGAAATGCATAAACTTTTGCCATTCTCACCGGATTCAGTCGTCACTCATGGTGATTTCTCACTT
GATAACCTTATTTTTGACGAGGGGAAATTAATAGGTTGTATTGATGTTGGACGAGTCGGAATCGCAGACC
GATACCAGGATCTTGCCATCCTATGGAACTGCCTCGGTGAGTTTTCTCCTTCATTACAGAAACGGCTTTT
TCAAAAATATGGTATTGATAATCCTGATATGAATAAATTGCAGTTTCATTTGATGCTCGATGAGTTTTTC
TAATCAGAATTGGTTAATTGGTTGTAACACTGGCAGAGCATTACGCTGACTTGACGGGACGGCGCAAGCT
CATGACCAAAATCCCTTAACGTGAGTTACGCGTCGTTCCACTGAGCGTCAGACCCCGTAGAAAAGATCAA
AGGATCTTCTTGAGATCCTTTTTTTCTGCGCGTAATCTGCTGCTTGCAAACAAAAAAACCACCGCTACCA
GCGGTGGTTTGTTTGCCGGATCAAGAGCTACCAACTCTTTTTCCGAAGGTAACTGGCTTCAGCAGAGCGC
AGATACCAAATACTGTTCTTCTAGTGTAGCCGTAGTTAGGCCACCACTTCAAGAACTCTGTAGCACCGCC
TACATACCTCGCTCTGCTAATCCTGTTACCAGTGGCTGCTGCCAGTGGCGATAAGTCGTGTCTTACCGGG
TTGGACTCAAGACGATAGTTACCGGATAAGGCGCAGCGGTCGGGCTGAACGGGGGGTTCGTGCACACAGC
CCAGCTTGGAGCGAACGACCTACACCGAACTGAGATACCTACAGCGTGAGCTATGAGAAAGCGCCACGCT
TCCCGAAGGGAGAAAGGCGGACAGGTATCCGGTAAGCGGCAGGGTCGGAACAGGAGAGCGCACGAGGGAG
CTTCCAGGGGGAAACGCCTGGTATCTTTATAGTCCTGTCGGGTTTCGCCACCTCTGACTTGAGCGTCGAT
TTTTGTGATGCTCGTCAGGGGGGCGGAGCCTATGGAAAAACGCCAGCAACGCGGCCTTTTTACGGTTCCT
GGCCTTTTGCTGGCCTTTTGCTCACATGTTCTTTCCTGCGTTATCCCCTGATTCTGTGGATAACCGTATT
ACCGCCTTTGAGTGAGCTGATACCGCTCGCCGCAGCCGAACGACCGAGCGCAGCGAGTCAGTGAGCGAGG
AAGCGGAAGAGCGCCCAATACGCAAACCGCCTCTCCCCGCGCGTTGGCCGATTCATTAATGCAGCTGGCA
CGACAGGTTTCCCGACTGGAAAGCGGGCAGTGAGCGCAACGCAATTAATACGCGTACCGCTAGCCAGGAA
GAGTTTGTAGAAACGCAAAAAGGCCATCCGTCAGGATGGCCTTCTGCTTAGTTTGATGCCTGGCAGTTTA
TGGCGGGCGTCCTGCCCGCCACCCTCCGGGCCGTTGCTTCACAACGTTCAAATCCGCTCCCGGCGGATTT
GTCCTACTCAGGAGAGCGTTCACCGACAAACAACAGATAAAACGAAAGGCCCAGTCTTCCGACTGAGCCT
TTCGTTTTATTTGATGCCTGGCAGTTCCCTACTCTCGCGTTAACGCTAGCATGGATGTTTTCCCAGTCAC
GACGTT
