>Addgene plasmid #107656 | Pgr_porcupine-1 | depositor full sequence | sequence record 203012 | Full Sequence
TTACGGTGGTTCTACCATTCTCGCCCCATTATCGGAAATATTAGGTCTACCAATTGATCAAATTAATTTT
GTAGTATGTAGTTTGCTTTCTATATTACTTGGTCAACTAATGAGACATATATTTCCTCCCAATAAAACAT
CCGCAAATGTAAGGGGATTTATTGAGACGATTTTTGGATTTCTTATTGTAATATTCTGCTATGGTTATCA
AATAAAATATTTGTTACTTCAATCGGTAGTATCCTACCTTATGTTAATTATTCTTCCAGCAGGCTTAGCC
GCTCATCTTGTCACATTTTGGAGCTTAGGTTTTATGGGAGTGGTACATATGTATCGCATACATTTTGATT
ATGGTGGCTATACAATGGACATTTCAGGCCCAGTAATGATTCAAACTCAGAAGTTGACAAGTCTTGCTTT
CAATTTACTTGATGGATGGAGACTTAATCACGGCTATACTTTACCTCAAAAGAAGCACGAAACTCATGCA
GTAAAGGAACTTCCAAATGCTGTTAATTATTTTAGTTATCTTATGTATTTCCATGGTATACAGGCAGGAC
CTTTTACATTTTACAACGAGTACAGAGAATACCTAACAGGATATGACATTAAAGCAATACCATGTGCCAA
AAAGCAAATAAGAGCAGCTTTATGCTTATCGATTATTCATGGTTTACTTACAGCATATGTTGCACCTCAA
TTCCCTTATATTTTTATATACAGTACAGACTATCAACGAATGCATATGAGTCGCCGAATCGTATTTACAA
TGATTTCTTTTTTCCTTGTGCGTCAAAAATATTATTTTGCTTGGTCTATTTCTGAAGCAGCATCACTTAG
TGCGGGTCTTGGCTACAGTGGCAAGACTAAAAACATGGAAAACGACTGGTCACGTATTAAGAATTATGAT
TTTATGGCTATTGAAAGTGGTAGTTGTTTGAAAGTAATTGGAGATGGATGGAATATGTCAACAACTAGGT
GGCTTCGAGAACTCGTATATGAGAGATCACCTCTATTCTGTCGAACATTATTAGTATTTGCAACAAGTGC
ATTCTGGCATGGATTCTATCCCGGTTATTACTTAATGTTTGGAACCTTTGCAATTTTTACCTTCTGCGCA
AGAACTGTACGTAAGCATGTTAGACCTTTATTTATGACTAATCCAGTAACATTTCAACTATATCACGTAA
TAACAAAAATTATAACTAATTTAGCACTTAATTATGGTCAGGCGCCATTTTATTTATTAGAATTCCAAAC
TGCACTCTTATTTTGGAAACCGTATTATTTTTTTGGACACGTCATTGCAATATCTATAATATTAATGTTC
CAAGTTCGACCAATTATCAATGATAAAGTAGGACAAATTAATTTCAATCTCACAAAGAAAGCTAACTTAA
ATTTTTTACTTCTAAAGGAACGTCTGCTGTTAAAAC
